Addgene plasmid #115085: AT3G28450 X043_pECIA2
Purpose: Bait vector AT3G28450 X043_pECIA2 should be used with prey vector AT3G28450 X043_pECIA14.
Depositing lab: Youssef Belkhadir. Depositing organization: Gregor Mendel Institute of Molecular Plant Biology. Publication: An extracellular network of Arabidopsis leucine-rich repeat receptor kinases. Smakowska-Luzan E, Mott GA, Parys K, Stegmann M, Howton TC, Layeghifard M, Neuhold J, Lehner A, Kong J, Grunwald K, Weinberger N, Satbhai SB, Mayer D, Busch W, Madalinski M, Stolt-Bergner P, Provart NJ, Mukhtar MS, Zipfel C, Desveaux D, Guttman DS, Belkhadir Y. Nature. 2018 Jan 18;553(7688):342-346. doi: 10.1038/nature25184. Epub 2018 Jan 10. PubMed 29320478.
Backbone
  Vector backbone: pECIA2
  Backbone manufacturer: Chris Garcia (Addgene plasmid # 47032)
  Vector type: Insect Expression
Growth in bacteria
  Bacterial resistance: Ampicillin, 100 μg/mL
  Growth temperature: 37°C
  Growth strain: DH5alpha
  Copy number: High Copy
Gene/Insert
  Gene/Insert name: AT3G28450
  Species: A. thaliana (mustard weed)
  Entrez Gene: AT3G28450 (a.k.a. AT3G28450, BAK1-interacting receptor-like kinase 2, BIR2)
  Promoter: Metallothionein (Copper-Inducible)
  Tag / fusion protein: Fc, V5 and hexahistidine tags (C terminal on backbone)
  Cloning method: Ligation Independent Cloning
Terms and licenses: Academic/Nonprofit Terms; Industry Terms: Not Available to Industry
Depositor comments: Plasmid for secreted expression in Drosophila cell culture by induction via CuSO4. Insert is an extracellular domain of indicated LRR-RK, C-terminally tagged with Fc, V5 and hexahistidine tags. Insert Protein Sequence: SVMAADEDDIRCLRGLKASLTDPQNALKSWNFDNTTLGFLCNFVGVSCWNNQENRVINLELRDMGLSGKIPDSLQYCASLQKLDLSSNRLSGNIPTELCNWLPFLVSLDLSNNELNGEIPPDLAKCSFVNSLVLSDNRLSGQIPVQFSALGRLGRFSVANNDLSGRIPVFFSSPSYSSDDFSGNKGLCGRPLSSSCGGLS
How to cite: AT3G28450 X043_pECIA2 was a gift from Youssef Belkhadir (Addgene plasmid # 115085 ; http://n2t.net/addgene:115085 ; RRID:Addgene_115085)
