[The description below was written by a language model from this plasmid's Addgene catalogue record and pLannotate feature annotations shown in this document.]
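Description:
AT3G28450 X043_pECIA2 is an insect-cell expression plasmid built on the pECIA2 backbone and designed to produce a secreted "bait" protein in Drosophila cell culture. It is propagated in E. coli as a high-copy plasmid through a ColE1/pUC-type origin and selected with ampicillin via the β-lactamase gene. The remaining bacterial annotations (lac promoter/operator, lacZα, lacI, rop and bom fragments) are pUC/pBR322-derived backbone remnants rather than functional parts of the design. No selectable marker for insect cells appears in the feature table.

The expression cassette is driven by the Drosophila metallothionein promoter, which is induced by adding copper sulfate to the culture. Downstream, the Drosophila BiP signal sequence directs the product into the secretory pathway. It is followed by the insert, the extracellular domain of Arabidopsis thaliana BIR2 (BAK1-interacting receptor-like kinase 2, AT3G28450), which was introduced by ligation-independent cloning. BIR2 is a leucine-rich repeat receptor pseudokinase annotated as a negative regulator of PAMP-triggered immunity that limits BAK1-receptor complex formation when ligand is absent. The ectodomain is fused at its C terminus to a human IgG1 Fc fragment, a V5 epitope and a hexahistidine tag. The His tag is stated in the catalogue entry but was not picked up in the feature annotation. An SV40 polyadenylation signal follows the cassette.

The Fc portion allows the secreted ectodomain to be captured and dimerised, and the V5 and His tags support detection and purification. According to the record, this bait construct is intended to be paired with the matching pECIA14 prey vector. The pair was deposited with a study mapping extracellular interactions among Arabidopsis leucine-rich repeat receptor kinases.
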