Features (pLannotate 1.2.2; 18 found; start..end, strand, type, name):
     23..449     +  promoter       MT promoter: Drosophila metallothionein promoter
    467..520     +  sig_peptide    BiP signal sequence: Drosophila BiP signal sequence
    521..1120    +  CDS            BIR2 (fragment): BIR2_ARATH - Experimental evidence at protein level: Swiss-Prot protein existence level 1. Pseudokinases lacking protein kinase activity and unable to bind ATP-analogs (PubMed:24556575). Negative regulator of pathogen- associated molecular patterns- (PAMP-) triggered immunity by limiting BAK1-receptor complex formation in the absence of ligands (PubMed:24388849). From Arabidopsis thaliana (Mouse-ear cress).
   1151..1831    +  CDS            IGHG1 (fragment): IGHG1_HUMAN - Experimental evidence at protein level: Swiss-Prot protein existence level 1. Constant region of immunoglobulin heavy chains. Immunoglobulins, also known as antibodies, are membrane-bound or secreted glycoproteins produced by B lymphocytes. In the recognition phase of humoral immunity, the membrane-bound immunoglobulins serve as receptors which, upon binding of a specific antigen, trigger the clonal expansion and differentiation of B lymphocytes into immunoglobulins- secreting plasma cells. Secreted immunoglobulins mediate the effector phase of humoral immunity, which results in
   1850..1891    +  CDS            V5 tag: epitope tag from simian virus 5
   1991..2125    -  polyA_signal   SV40 poly(A) signal: SV40 polyadenylation signal
   2148..2232    -  CDS            large T antigen (fragment): large T antigen from SV40 (simian virus 40)
   2232..2256    +  misc_feature   MCS (fragment): pUC18/19 multiple cloning site
   2293..2309    -  protein_bind   lac operator: The lac repressor binds to the lac operator to inhibit transcription in E. coli. This inhibition can be relieved by adding lactose or isopropyl-β-D-thiogalactopyranoside (IPTG). lac repressor encoded by lacI
   2317..2347    -  promoter       lac promoter: promoter for the E. coli lac operon
   2362..2383    -  protein_bind   CAP binding site: CAP binding activates transcription in the presence of cAMP. E. coli catabolite activator protein
   2396..2488    -  CDS            lacI (fragment): lac repressor; lacI; The lac repressor binds to the lac operator to inhibit transcription in E. coli. This inhibition can be relieved by adding lactose or isopropyl-β-D-thiogalactopyranoside (IPTG).
   2671..3259    -  rep_origin     ori: high-copy-number ColE1/pMB1/pBR322/pUC origin of replication
   3430..4290    -  CDS            AmpR: β-lactamase; bla; confers resistance to ampicillin, carbenicillin, and related antibiotics
   4291..4395    -  promoter       AmpR promoter: bla
   4490..4525    +  CDS            rop (fragment): Rop protein, which maintains plasmids at low copy number; rop
   4627..4726    +  misc_feature   bom (fragment): basis of mobility region from pBR322
   4732..21      -  CDS            lacZα (fragment) (across the origin): LacZα fragment of β-galactosidase; lacZ fragment
>Addgene plasmid #115085 | AT3G28450 X043_pECIA2 | addgene full sequence | sequence record 227478 | Addgene NGS Result
GTAAAACGACGGCCAGTGAATTAATTCGTTGCAGGACAGGATGTGGTGCCCGATGTGACTAGCTCTTTGC
TGCAGGCCGTCCTATCCTCTGGTTCCGATAAGAGACCCAGAACTCCGGCCCCCCACCGCCCACCGCCACC
CCCATACATATGTGGTACGCAAGTAAGAGTGCCTGCGCATGCCCCATGTGCCCCACCAAGAGCTTTGCAT
CCCATACAAGTCCCCAAAGTGGAGAACCGAACCAATTCTTCGCGGGCAGAACAAAAGCTTCTGCACACGT
CTCCACTCGAATTTGGAGCCGGCCGGCGTGTGCAAAAGAGGTGAATCGAACGAAAGACCCGTGTGTAAAG
CCGCGTTTCCAAAATGTATAAAACCGAGAGCATCTGGCCAATGTGCATCAGTTGTGGTCAGCAGCAAAAT
CAAGTGAATCATCTCAGTGCAACTAAAGGGGGGATCCGATCTCAATATGAAGTTATGCATATTACTGGCC
GTCGTGGCCTTTGTTGGCCTCTCGCTCGGGTCTGTTATGGCTGCAGATGAAGACGACATAAGATGCTTAA
GAGGACTCAAAGCATCTCTCACAGATCCTCAAAACGCGTTGAAATCATGGAACTTCGACAACACAACTCT
TGGGTTTCTCTGTAACTTCGTTGGTGTGTCTTGTTGGAACAATCAGGAGAATAGGGTTATCAATCTTGAG
CTTCGTGATATGGGTTTATCTGGTAAAATCCCAGATTCTCTTCAATACTGTGCGAGTTTACAAAAACTTG
ATCTTTCTAGTAATCGATTGTCTGGTAATATCCCTACAGAGTTGTGTAATTGGTTACCTTTTTTGGTATC
TCTTGATTTGTCAAACAATGAATTGAATGGTGAGATTCCTCCTGATTTAGCTAAGTGTAGCTTTGTGAAT
TCTTTGGTTTTGTCTGATAACCGGCTTTCGGGTCAAATCCCGGTTCAGTTCTCGGCTTTAGGGAGGTTAG
GGAGGTTCTCTGTTGCTAATAATGATCTCTCAGGTCGCATTCCTGTGTTCTTTAGCTCACCGAGTTATTC
CTCTGATGATTTTAGTGGGAATAAAGGTCTTTGTGGTCGTCCTTTATCTTCGAGTTGTGGTGGTTTAAGT
CTGGAGGTGCTGTTCCAGGGACCAGGGAGCGACAAAACTCACACATGCCCACCGTGCCCAGCACCTGAAC
TCCTGGGGGGACCGTCAGTCTTCCTCTTCCCCCCAAAACCCAAGGACACCCTCATGATCTCCCGGACCCC
TGAGGTCACATGCGTGGTGGTGGACGTGAGCCACGAAGACCCTGAGGTCAAGTTCAACTGGTACGTGGAC
GGCGTGGAGGTGCATAATGCCAAGACAAAGCCGCGGGAGGAGCAGTACAACAGCACGTACCGTGTGGTCA
GCGTCCTCACCGTCCTGCACCAGGACTGGCTGAATGGCAAGGAGTACAAGTGCAAGGTCTCCAACAAAGC
CCTCCCAGCCCCCATCGAGAAAACCATCTCCAAAGCCAAAGGGCAGCCCCGAGAACCACAGGTGTACACC
CTGCCCCCATCCCGGGAGGAGATGACCAAGAACCAGGTCAGCCTGACCTGCCTGGTCAAAGGCTTCTATC
CCAGCGACATCGCCGTGGAGTGGGAGAGCAATGGGCAGCCGGAGAACAACTACAAGACCACGCCTCCCGT
GCTGGACTCCGACGGCTCCTTCTTCCTCTACAGCAAGCTCACCGTGGACAAGAGCAGGTGGCAGCAGGGG
AACGTCTTCTCATGCTCCGTGATGCATGAGGGTCTGCACAACCACTACACGCAGAAGAGCCTCTCCCTGT
CTCCGGGTAAATCTAGAGGGCCCTTCGAAGGTAAGCCTATCCCTAACCCTCTCCTCGGTCTCGATTCTAC
GCGTACCGGTCATCATCACCATCACCATTGAGTTTAAACCCGCTGATCAGCCTCGACTGTGCCTTCTAAG
GCCTGAGCTCGCTGATCAGCCTCGATCGAGGATCCAGACATGATAAGATACATTGATGAGTTTGGACAAA
CCACAACTAGAATGCAGTGAAAAAAATGCTTTATTTGTGAAATTTGTGATGCTATTGCTTTATTTGTAAC
CATTATAAGCTGCAATAAACAAGTTAACAACAACAATTGCATTCATTTTATGTTTCAGGTTCAGGGGGAG
GTGTGGGAGGTTTTTTAAAGCAAGTAAAACCTCTACAAATGTGGTATGGCTGATTATGATCAGTCGACCT
GCAGGCATGCAAGCTTGGCGTAATCATGGTCATAGCTGTTTCCTGTGTGAAATTGTTATCCGCTCACAAT
TCCACACAACATACGAGCCGGAAGCATAAAGTGTAAAGCCTGGGGTGCCTAATGAGTGAGCTAACTCACA
TTAATTGCGTTGCGCTCACTGCCCGCTTTCCAGTCGGGAAACCTGTCGTGCCAGCTGCATTAATGAATCG
GCCAACGCGCGGGGAGAGGCGGTTTGCGTATTGGGCGCTCTTCCGCTTCCTCGCTCACTGACTCGCTGCG
CTCGGTCGTTCGGCTGCGGCGAGCGGTATCAGCTCACTCAAAGGCGGTAATACGGTTATCCACAGAATCA
GGGGATAACGCAGGAAAGAACATGTGAGCAAAAGGCCAGCAAAAGGCCAGGAACCGTAAAAAGGCCGCGT
TGCTGGCGTTTTTCCATAGGCTCCGCCCCCCTGACGAGCATCACAAAAATCGACGCTCAAGTCAGAGGTG
GCGAAACCCGACAGGACTATAAAGATACCAGGCGTTTCCCCCTGGAAGCTCCCTCGTGCGCTCTCCTGTT
CCGACCCTGCCGCTTACCGGATACCTGTCCGCCTTTCTCCCTTCGGGAAGCGTGGCGCTTTCTCATAGCT
CACGCTGTAGGTATCTCAGTTCGGTGTAGGTCGTTCGCTCCAAGCTGGGCTGTGTGCACGAACCCCCCGT
TCAGCCCGACCGCTGCGCCTTATCCGGTAACTATCGTCTTGAGTCCAACCCGGTAAGACACGACTTATCG
CCACTGGCAGCAGCCACTGGTAACAGGATTAGCAGAGCGAGGTATGTAGGCGGTGCTACAGAGTTCTTGA
AGTGGTGGCCTAACTACGGCTACACTAGAAGAACAGTATTTGGTATCTGCGCTCTGCTGAAGCCAGTTAC
CTTCGGAAAAAGAGTTGGTAGCTCTTGATCCGGCAAACAAACCACCGCTGGTAGCGGTGGTTTTTTTGTT
TGCAAGCAGCAGATTACGCGCAGAAAAAAAGGATCTCAAGAAGATCCTTTGATCTTTTCTACGGGGTCTG
ACGCTCAGTGGAACGAAAACTCACGTTAAGGGATTTTGGTCATGAGATTATCAAAAAGGATCTTCACCTA
GATCCTTTTAAATTAAAAATGAAGTTTTAAATCAATCTAAAGTATATATGAGTAAACTTGGTCTGACAGT
TACCAATGCTTAATCAGTGAGGCACCTATCTCAGCGATCTGTCTATTTCGTTCATCCATAGTTGCCTGAC
TCCCCGTCGTGTAGATAACTACGATACGGGAGGGCTTACCATCTGGCCCCAGTGCTGCAATGATACCGCG
AGACCCACGCTCACCGGCTCCAGATTTATCAGCAATAAACCAGCCAGCCGGAAGGGCCGAGCGCAGAAGT
GGTCCTGCAACTTTATCCGCCTCCATCCAGTCTATTAATTGTTGCCGGGAAGCTAGAGTAAGTAGTTCGC
CAGTTAATAGTTTGCGCAACGTTGTTGCCATTGCTACAGGCATCGTGGTGTCACGCTCGTCGTTTGGTAT
GGCTTCATTCAGCTCCGGTTCCCAACGATCAAGGCGAGTTACATGATCCCCCATGTTGTGCAAAAAAGCG
GTTAGCTCCTTCGGTCCTCCGATCGTTGTCAGAAGTAAGTTGGCCGCAGTGTTATCACTCATGGTTATGG
CAGCACTGCATAATTCTCTTACTGTCATGCCATCCGTAAGATGCTTTTCTGTGACTGGTGAGTACTCAAC
CAAGTCATTCTGAGAATAGTGTATGCGGCGACCGAGTTGCTCTTGCCCGGCGTCAATACGGGATAATACC
GCGCCACATAGCAGAACTTTAAAAGTGCTCATCATTGGAAAACGTTCTTCGGGGCGAAAACTCTCAAGGA
TCTTACCGCTGTTGAGATCCAGTTCGATGTAACCCACTCGTGCACCCAACTGATCTTCAGCATCTTTTAC
TTTCACCAGCGTTTCTGGGTGAGCAAAAACAGGAAGGCAAAATGCCGCAAAAAAGGGAATAAGGGCGACA
CGGAAATGTTGAATACTCATACTCTTCCTTTTTCAATATTATTGAAGCATTTATCAGGGTTATTGTCTCA
TGAGCGGATACATATTTGAATGTATTTAGAAAAATAAACAAATAGGGGTTCCGCGCACATTTCCCCGAAA
AGTGCCACCTGACGTCTAAGAAACCATTATTATCATGACATTAACCTATAAAAATAGGCGTATCACGAGG
CCCTTTCGTCTCGCGCGTTTCGGTGATGACGGTGAAAACCTCTGACACATGCAGCTCCCGGAGACGGTCA
CAGCTTGTCTGTAAGCGGATGCCGGGAGCAGACAAGCCCGTCAGGGCGCGTCAGCGGGTGTTGGCGGGTG
TCGGGGCTGGCTTAACTATGCGGCATCAGAGCAGATTGTACTGAGAGTGCACCATATGCGGTGTGAAATA
CCGCACAGATGCGTAAGGAGAAAATACCGCATCAGGCGCCATTCGCCATTCAGGCTGCGCAACTGTTGGG
AAGGGCGATCGGTGCGGGCCTCTTCGCTATTACGCCAGCTGGCGAAAGGGGGATGTGCTGCAAGGCGATT
AAGTTGGGTAACGCCAGGGTTTTCCCAGTCACGACGTT
